>Addgene plasmid #46078 | pEGFP-Map7emtb | depositor full sequence | sequence record 64894 | pEGFP-Map7emtb sequence 5667 bps
TAGTTATTAATAGTAATCAATTACGGGGTCATTAGTTCATAGCCCATATATGGAGTTCCGCGTTACATAA
CTTACGGTAAATGGCCCGCCTGGCTGACCGCCCAACGACCCCCGCCCATTGACGTCAATAATGACGTATG
TTCCCATAGTAACGCCAATAGGGACTTTCCATTGACGTCAATGGGTGGAGTATTTACGGTAAACTGCCCA
CTTGGCAGTACATCAAGTGTATCATATGCCAAGTACGCCCCCTATTGACGTCAATGACGGTAAATGGCCC
GCCTGGCATTATGCCCAGTACATGACCTTATGGGACTTTCCTACTTGGCAGTACATCTACGTATTAGTCA
TCGCTATTACCATGGTGATGCGGTTTTGGCAGTACATCAATGGGCGTGGATAGCGGTTTGACTCACGGGG
ATTTCCAAGTCTCCACCCCATTGACGTCAATGGGAGTTTGTTTTGGCACCAAAATCAACGGGACTTTCCA
AAATGTCGTAACAACTCCGCCCCATTGACGCAAATGGGCGGTAGGCGTGTACGGTGGGAGGTCTATATAA
GCAGAGCTGGTTTAGTGAACCGTCAGATCCGCTAGCGCTACCGGTCGCCACCATGGTGAGCAAGGGCGAG
GAGCTGTTCACCGGGGTGGTGCCCATCCTGGTCGAGCTGGACGGCGACGTAAACGGCCACAAGTTCAGCG
TGTCCGGCGAGGGCGAGGGCGATGCCACCTACGGCAAGCTGACCCTGAAGTTCATCTGCACCACCGGCAA
GCTGCCCGTGCCCTGGCCCACCCTCGTGACCACCCTGACCTACGGCGTGCAGTGCTTCAGCCGCTACCCC
GACCACATGAAGCAGCACGACTTCTTCAAGTCCGCCATGCCCGAAGGCTACGTCCAGGAGCGCACCATCT
TCTTCAAGGACGACGGCAACTACAAGACCCGCGCCGAGGTGAAGTTCGAGGGCGACACCCTGGTGAACCG
CATCGAGCTGAAGGGCATCGACTTCAAGGAGGACGGCAACATCCTGGGGCACAAGCTGGAGTACAACTAC
AACAGCCACAACGTCTATATCATGGCCGACAAGCAGAAGAACGGCATCAAGGTGAACTTCAAGATCCGCC
ACAACATCGAGGACGGCAGCGTGCAGCTCGCCGACCACTACCAGCAGAACACCCCCATCGGCGACGGCCC
CGTGCTGCTGCCCGACAACCACTACCTGAGCACCCAGTCCGCCCTGAGCAAAGACCCCAACGAGAAGCGC
GATCACATGGTCCTGCTGGAGTTCGTGACCGCCGCCGGGATCACTCTCGGCATGGACGAGCTGTACAAGT
CCGGACTCAGATCTCGAGCTCAAGCTTCGAATTCACTAGTGATTATGGCGGAGCAGGGAGCTGGCGGCGA
CGGCCACAGGGGCGGCGACGGCGCTACGCACAGCGACCCAGCGTCTGATGGCTATAAAGTACAAGAGAAG
AGAACTGCCCCCAGCCGCCCCACTTCTACAGTTTCAGGACAAACTAGCAACCACTCAGGAAACAAACCAG
ATCCCCCACCTGTGCTACGGGTTGATGACCGGCAGCGGCTAGCCAGAGAACGCCGAGAGGAACGAGAAAA
ACAGCTAGCTGCACGAGAAACCGTCTGGCTAGAGAGAGAAGAACGAGCCCGGCAGCACTATGAGAGACAT
CTGGAGGCGAGGAAGAAGAAGCTGGAGGACCAACGGCTGAAGGAGGAGCGGAGGAGGGCTGCGGTGGAGG
AGAAGCGGAGGCAGAGGCTGGAGGAGGACAAGGAGCGCCATGAAGCTGTTGTCCGACGGACGATGGAAAG
GAGCCAGAAGCCAAGGCAGAAGTCTAACCGCTGGTCCTGGGGAAGCCCTCTCCATGGGAGCTCGAGCATC
CACAGTGGAGATCCAGACAGGCGCTCAGTTTCCACCATGAATCTTTCGAAACATGTTGATCCTGTCATTA
GCAAGCGGCTCTCCTCCTCGTCTGCAACTTTGCTAAACTCTCCAGATAGAGCTCGCCGCCTGCAGCTCAG
CCCCTGGGAGAGCAGCGTTGTTAGCAGACTTCTGACGCCCACACATTCGTTCCTGGCCAGAAGCAAAAGC
ACGGCCGCCTTGTCTGGAGACACAGTTATCCCCATTTGTCCTCGTTCAGCATCTTGCAGCCCCATCATCA
TGCCCTTCAAAGCTGCACACTCTAGAAACCCAGTGGACCGACCAAAACTCTTTGTAACACCGCCTGAGGG
CTCTGCACGAAGGAGGACCATTCATGGACTAGCGAGCCATAAAAGAGAGCGAGAAAGAGAACACGTTCCC
TTCCACGTTTCCCCGGGATCCACCGGATCTAGATAACTGATCATAATCAGCCATACCACATTTGTAGAGG
TTTTACTTGCTTTAAAAAACCTCCCACACCTCCCCCTGAACCTGAAACATAAAATGAATGCAATTGTTGT
TGTTAACTTGTTTATTGCAGCTTATAATGGTTACAAATAAAGCAATAGCATCACAAATTTCACAAATAAA
GCATTTTTTTCACTGCATTCTAGTTGTGGTTTGTCCAAACTCATCAATGTATCTTAACGCGTAAATTGTA
AGCGTTAATATTTTGTTAAAATTCGCGTTAAATTTTTGTTAAATCAGCTCATTTTTTAACCAATAGGCCG
AAATCGGCAAAATCCCTTATAAATCAAAAGAATAGACCGAGATAGGGT
[37 nt withheld, positions 2709-2745]
AAAGAACGTGGACTCCAACGTCAAAGG
[49 nt withheld, positions 2773-2821]
T
[91 nt withheld, positions 2823-2913]
G
[124 nt withheld, positions 2915-3038]
CAGGTGGCACTTTTCGGGGAAATGTGCGCGGAACCCCTATTTGTTTATTTTTCTAAATACATTCAAATAT
GTATCCGCTCATGAGACAATAACCCTGATAAATGCTTCAATAATATTGAAAAAGGAAGAGTCCTGAGGCG
GAAAGAACCAGCTGTGGAATGTGTGTCAGTTAGGGTGTGGAAAGTCCCCAGGCTCCCCAGCAGGCAGAAG
TATGCAAAGCATGCATCTCAATTAGTCAGCAACCAGGTGTGGAAAGTCCCCAGGCTCCCCAGCAGGCAGA
AGTATGCAAAGCATGCATCTCAATTAGTCAGCAACCATAGTCCCGCCCCTAACTCCGCCCATCCCGCCCC
TAACTCCGCCCAGTTCCGCCCATTCTCCGCCCCATGGCTGACTAATTTTTTTTATTTATGCAGAGGCCGA
GGCCGCCTCGGCCTCTGAGCTATTCCAGAAGTAGTGAGGAGGCTTTTTTGGAGGCCTAGGCTTTTGCAAA
GATCGATCAAGAGACAGGATGAGGATCGTTTCGCATGATTGAACAAGATGGATTGCACGCAGGTTCTCCG
GCCGCTTGGGTGGAGAGGCTATTCGGCTATGACTGGGCACAACAGACAATCGGCTGCTCTGATGCCGCCG
TGTTCCGGCTGTCAGCGCAGGGGCGCCCGGTTCTTTTTGTCAAGACCGACCTGTCCGGTGCCCTGAATGA
ACTGCAAGACGAGGCAGCGCGGCTATCGTGGCTGGCCACGACGGGCGTTCCTTGCGCAGCTGTGCTCGAC
GTTGTCACTGAAGCGGGAAGGGACTGGCTGCTATTGGGCGAAGTGCCGGGGCAGGATCTCCTGTCATCTC
ACCTTGCTCCTGCCGAGAAAGTATCCATCATGGCTGATGCAATGCGGCGGCTGCATACGCTTGATCCGGC
TACCTGCCCATTCGACCACCAAGCGAAACATCGCATCGAGCGAGCACGTACTCGGATGGAAGCCGGTCTT
GTCGATCAGGATGATCTGGACGAAGAGCATCAGGGGCTCGCGCCAGCCGAACTGTTCGCCAGGCTCAAGG
CGAGCATGCCCGACGGCGAGGATCTCGTCGTGACCCATGGCGATGCCTGCTTGCCGAATATCATGGTGGA
AAATGGCCGCTTTTCTGGATTCATCGACTGTGGCCGGCTGGGTGTGGCGGACCGCTATCAGGACATAGCG
TTGGCTACCCGTGATATTGCTGAAGAGCTTGGCGGCGAATGGGCTGACCGCTTCCTCGTGCTTTACGGTA
TCGCCGCTCCCGATTCGCAGCGCATCGCCTTCTATCGCCTTCTTGACGAGTTCTTCTGAGCGGGACTCTG
GGGTTCGAAATGACCGACCAAGCGACGCCCAACCTGCCATCACGAGATTTCGATTCCACCGCCGCCTTCT
ATGAAAGGTTGGGCTTCGGAATCGTTTTCCGGGACGCCGGCTGGATGATCCTCCAGCGCGGGGATCTCAT
GCTGGAGTTCTTCGCCCACCCTAGGGGGAGGCTAACTGAAACACGGAAGGAGACAATACCGGAAGGAACC
CGCGCTATGACGGCAATAAAAAGACAGAATAAAACGCACGGTGTTGGGTCGTTTGTTCATAAACGCGGGG
TTCGGTCCCAGGGCTGGCACTCTGTCGATACCCCACCGAGACCCCATTGGGGCCAATACGCCCGCGTTTC
TTCCTTTTCCCCACCCCACCCCCCAAGTTCGGGTGAAGGCCCAGGGCTCGCAGCCAACGTCGGGGCGGCA
GGCCCTGCCATAGCCTCAGGTTACTCATATATACTTTAGATTGATTTAAAACTTCATTTTTAATTTAAAA
GGATCTAGGTGAAGATCCTTTTTGATAATCTCATGACCAAAATCCCTTAACGTGAGTTTTCGTTCCACTG
AGCGTCAGACCCCGTAGAAAAGATCAAAGGATCTTCTTGAGATCCTTTTTTTCTGCGCGTAATCTGCTGC
TTGCAAACAAAAAAACCACCGCTACCAGCGGTGGTTTGTTTGCCGGATCAAGAGCTACCAACTCTTTTTC
CGAAGGTAACTGGCTTCAGCAGAGCGCAGATACCAAATACTGTCCTTCTAGTGTAGCCGTAGTTAGGCCA
CCACTTCAAGAACTCTGTAGCACCGCCTACATACCTCGCTCTGCTAATCCTGTTACCAGTGGCTGCTGCC
AGTGGCGATAAGTCGTGTCTTACCGGGTTGGACTCAAGACGATAGTTACCGGATAAGGCGCAGCGGTCGG
GCTGAACGGGGGGTTCGTGCACACAGCCCAGCTTGGAGCGAACGACCTACACCGAACTGAGATACCTACA
GCGTGAGCTATGAGAAAGCGCCACGCTTCCCGAAGGGAGAAAGGCGGACAGGTATCCGGTAAGCGGCAGG
GTCGGAACAGGAGAGCGCACGAGGGAGCTTCCAGGGGGAAACGCCTGGTATCTTTATAGTCCTGTCGGGT
TTCGCCACCTCTGACTTGAGCGTCGATTTTTGTGATGCTCGTCAGGGGGGCGGAGCCTATGGAAAAACGC
CAGCAACGCGGCCTTTTTACGGTTCCTGGCCTTTTGCTGGCCTTTTGCTCACATGTTCTTTCCTGCGTTA
TCCCCTGATTCTGTGGATAACCGTATTACCGCCATGCAT
Features (pLannotate 1.2.2; 14 found; start..end, strand, type, name):
     61..364     +  enhancer       CMV enhancer: human cytomegalovirus immediate early enhancer
    365..568     +  promoter       CMV promoter: human cytomegalovirus (CMV) immediate early promoter
    613..1329    +  CDS            EGFP: EGFP is a basic (constitutively fluorescent) green fluorescent protein published in 1996, derived from Aequorea victoria. It is reported to be a rapidly-maturing weak dimer with moderate acid sensitivity.
   1330..1364    +  misc_feature   MCS (fragment): multiple cloning site
   1375..2415    +  CDS            Map7 (fragment): MAP7_MOUSE - Also known as Mtap7. Experimental evidence at protein level: Swiss-Prot protein existence level 1. Microtubule-stabilizing protein that may play an important role during reorganization of microtubules during polarization and differentiation of epithelial cells. Associates with microtubules in a dynamic manner. May play a role in the formation of intercellular contacts. Colocalization with TRPV4 results in the redistribution of TRPV4 toward the membrane and may link cytoskeletal microfilaments. From Mus musculus (Mouse).
   2455..2576    +  polyA_signal   SV40 poly(A) signal: SV40 polyadenylation signal
   2610..3038    -  rep_origin     f1 ori (sequence partly withheld): f1 bacteriophage origin of replication; arrow indicates direction of (+) strand synthesis
   3065..3169    +  promoter       AmpR promoter: bla
   3171..3528    +  promoter       SV40 promoter: SV40 enhancer and early promoter
   3563..4357    +  CDS            NeoR/KanR: aminoglycoside phosphotransferase from Tn5; aph(3')-II (or nptII); confers resistance to neomycin, kanamycin, and G418 (Geneticin®)
   4378..4530    +  CDS            ble (fragment): BLE_KLEPN - Experimental evidence at protein level: Swiss-Prot protein existence level 1. Binding protein with a strong affinity to the bleomycin family of antibiotics. Binds to CL990; an antimitotic-antibiotic compound. From Klebsiella pneumoniae.
   4589..4636    +  polyA_signal   HSV TK poly(A) signal: herpes simplex virus thymidine kinase polyadenylation signal (Cole and Stacy, 1985)
   4727..4743    -  polyA_signal   bGH poly(A) signal (fragment): bovine growth hormone polyadenylation signal
   4965..5553    +  rep_origin     ori: high-copy-number ColE1/pMB1/pBR322/pUC origin of replication
