[The description below was written by a language model from this plasmid's Addgene catalogue record and pLannotate feature annotations shown in this document.]
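Description:
pEGFP-Map7emtb is a mammalian expression plasmid built on the Clontech pEGFP backbone (5,667 bp in total) that produces a fragment of mouse Map7, also known as Mtap7, fused to the C-terminus of EGFP. Transcription is driven by the human cytomegalovirus immediate early enhancer and promoter. The EGFP coding sequence comes first, followed by a short remnant of the multiple cloning site, then the Map7 fragment, and the transcript is terminated by an SV40 polyadenylation signal. The catalogue gives the insert as 946 bp, while the automated annotation matches Map7 over a somewhat longer span of about 1 kb; the record does not explain this difference. It also does not define which residues are included. The "emtb" suffix probably denotes a microtubule-binding portion of the protein, but this is not stated.

The plasmid is propagated in E. coli through a high-copy ColE1/pUC-type origin and also carries an f1 origin, which allows single-stranded DNA production. A single Tn5 aminoglycoside phosphotransferase gene (NeoR/KanR) serves both hosts. A bacterial bla-type promoter expresses it for kanamycin selection, and the adjacent SV40 enhancer/early promoter with an HSV TK polyadenylation signal expresses it in mammalian cells for G418 selection of stable lines. The short ble and bGH poly(A) fragments in the annotation appear to be partial matches in the backbone rather than functional elements.

Map7 is a microtubule-associated, microtubule-stabilising protein, so the GFP fusion allows the fragment's localisation to be followed by fluorescence in transfected cells. The associated publication concerns MAP- and kinesin-dependent nuclear positioning in skeletal muscle, which suggests the construct was used to examine the contribution of this Map7 region in that setting.
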