Addgene plasmid #46078: pEGFP-Map7emtb
Depositing lab: Edgar Gomes. Depositing organization: INSERM, ADR Paris VI, St-Antoine. Publication: MAP and kinesin-dependent nuclear positioning is required for skeletal muscle function. Metzger T, Gache V, Xu M, Cadot B, Folker ES, Richardson BE, Gomes ER, Baylies MK. Nature. 2012 Mar 18;484(7392):120-4. doi: 10.1038/nature10914. PubMed 22425998.
Backbone
  Vector backbone: pEGFP
  Backbone manufacturer: Clontech
  Total vector size (bp): 5667
  Vector type: Mammalian Expression
  Selectable markers: Neomycin (select with G418)
Growth in bacteria
  Bacterial resistance: Kanamycin, 50 μg/mL
  Growth temperature: 37°C
  Growth strain: DH5alpha
  Copy number: High Copy
Gene/Insert
  Gene/Insert name: Map7emtb
  Species: M. musculus (mouse)
  Insert size (bp): 946
  Tag / fusion protein: GFP (N terminal on insert)
Terms and licenses: Academic/Nonprofit Terms; Industry Terms: Not Available to Industry
How to cite: pEGFP-Map7emtb was a gift from Edgar Gomes (Addgene plasmid # 46078 ; http://n2t.net/addgene:46078 ; RRID:Addgene_46078)
