>Addgene plasmid #46078 | pEGFP-Map7emtb | addgene partial sequence | sequence record 66381 | EGFP_C
GTCAGTCCGGACTCAGATCTCGAGCTCAAGCTTCGAATTCACTAGTGATTATGGCGGAGCAGGGAGCTGG
CGGCGACGGCCACAGGGGCGGCGACGGCGCTACGCACAGCGACCCAGCGTCTGATGGCTATAAAGTACAA
GAGAAGAGAACTGCCCCCAGCCGCCCCACTTCTACAGTTTCAGGACAAACTAGCAACCACTCAGGAAACA
AACCAGATCCCCCACCTGTGCTACGGGTTGATGACCGGCAGCGGCTAGCCAGAGAACGCCGAGAGGAACG
AGAAAAACAGCTAGCTGCACGAGAAACCGTCTGGCTAGAGAGAGAAGAACGAGCCCGGCAGCACTATGAG
AGACATCTGGAGGCGAGGAAGAAGAAGCTGGAGGACCAACGGCTGAAGGAGGAGCGGAGGAGGGCTGCGG
TGGAGGAGAAGCGGAGGCAGAGGCTGGAGGAGGACAAGGAGCGCCATGAAGCTGTTGTCCGACGGACGAT
GGAAAGGAGCCAGAAGCCAAGGCAGAAGTCTAACCGCTGGTCCTGGGGAAGCCCTCTCCATGGGAGCTCG
AGCATCCACAGTGGAGATCCAGACAGGCGCTCAGTTTCCACCATGAATCTTTCGAAACATGTTGATCCTG
TCATTAGCAAGCGGCTCTCCTCCTCGTCTGCAACTTTGCTAAACTCTCCAGATAGAGCTCGCCGCCTGCA
GCTCAGCCCCTGGGAGAGCAGCGTTGTTAGCAGACTTCTGACGCCCACACATTCGTTCCTGGCCAGAAGC
AAAAGCACGGCCGCCTTGTCTGGAGACACAGTTATCCCCATTTGTCCTCGTTCAGCATCTTGCAGCCCCA
